>Addgene plasmid #107236 | pLX304-MARK3_T211A | addgene full sequence | sequence record 211345 | Addgene NGS Result
CGCCCAATACGCAAACCGCCTCTCCCCGCGCGTTGGCCGATTCATTAATGCAGCTGGCACGACAGGTTTC
CCGACTGGAAAGCGGGCAGTGAGCGCAACGCAATTAATGTGAGTTAGCTCACTCATTAGGCACCCCAGGC
TTTACACTTTATGCTTCCGGCTCGTATGTTGTGTGGAATTGTGAGCGGATAACAATTTCACACAGGAAAC
AGCTATGACCATGATTACGCCAAGCGCGCAATTAACCCTCACTAAAGGGAACAAAAGCTGGAGCTGCAAG
CTTAATGTAGTCTTATGCAATACTCTTGTAGTCTTGCAACATGGTAACGATGAGTTAGCAACATGCCTTA
CAAGGAGAGAAAAAGCACCGTGCATGCCGATTGGTGGAAGTAAGGTGGTACGATCGTGCCTTATTAGGAA
GGCAACAGACGGGTCTGACATGGATTGGACGAACCACTGAATTGCCGCATTGCAGAGATATTGTATTTAA
GTGCCTAGCTCGATACATAAACGGGTCTCTCTGGTTAGACCAGATCTGAGCCTGGGAGCTCTCTGGCTAA
CTAGGGAACCCACTGCTTAAGCCTCAATAAAGCTTGCCTTGAGTGCTTCAAGTAGTGTGTGCCCGTCTGT
TGTGTGACTCTGGTAACTAGAGATCCCTCAGACCCTTTTAGTCAGTGTGGAAAATCTCTAGCAGTGGCGC
CCGAACAGGGACTTGAAAGCGAAAGGGAAACCAGAGGAGCTCTCTCGACGCAGGACTCGGCTTGCTGAAG
CGCGCACGGCAAGAGGCGAGGGGCGGCGACTGGTGAGTACGCCAAAAATTTTGACTAGCGGAGGCTAGAA
GGAGAGAGATGGGTGCGAGAGCGTCAGTATTAAGCGGGGGAGAATTAGATCGCGATGGGAAAAAATTCGG
TTAAGGCCAGGGGGAAAGAAAAAATATAAATTAAAACATATAGTATGGGCAAGCAGGGAGCTAGAACGAT
TCGCAGTTAATCCTGGCCTGTTAGAAACATCAGAAGGCTGTAGACAAATACTGGGACAGCTACAACCATC
CCTTCAGACAGGATCAGAAGAACTTAGATCATTATATAATACAGTAGCAACCCTCTATTGTGTGCATCAA
AGGATAGAGATAAAAGACACCAAGGAAGCTTTAGACAAGATAGAGGAAGAGCAAAACAAAAGTAAGACCA
CCGCACAGCAAGCGGCCGCTGATCTTCAGACCTGGAGGAGGAGATATGAGGGACAATTGGAGAAGTGAAT
TATATAAATATAAAGTAGTAAAAATTGAACCATTAGGAGTAGCACCCACCAAGGCAAAGAGAAGAGTGGT
GCAGAGAGAAAAAAGAGCAGTGGGAATAGGAGCTTTGTTCCTTGGGTTCTTGGGAGCAGCAGGAAGCACT
ATGGGCGCAGCGTCAATGACGCTGACGGTACAGGCCAGACAATTATTGTCTGGTATAGTGCAGCAGCAGA
ACAATTTGCTGAGGGCTATTGAGGCGCAACAGCATCTGTTGCAACTCACAGTCTGGGGCATCAAGCAGCT
CCAGGCAAGAATCCTGGCTGTGGAAAGATACCTAAAGGATCAACAGCTCCTGGGGATTTGGGGTTGCTCT
GGAAAACTCATTTGCACCACTGCTGTGCCTTGGAATGCTAGTTGGAGTAATAAATCTCTGGAACAGATTT
GGAATCACACGACCTGGATGGAGTGGGACAGAGAAATTAACAATTACACAAGCTTAATACACTCCTTAAT
TGAAGAATCGCAAAACCAGCAAGAAAAGAATGAACAAGAATTATTGGAATTAGATAAATGGGCAAGTTTG
TGGAATTGGTTTAACATAACAAATTGGCTGTGGTATATAAAATTATTCATAATGATAGTAGGAGGCTTGG
TAGGTTTAAGAATAGTTTTTGCTGTACTTTCTATAGTGAATAGAGTTAGGCAGGGATATTCACCATTATC
GTTTCAGACCCACCTCCCAACCCCGAGGGGACCCTTGCGCCTTTTCCAAGGCAGCCCTGGGTTTGCGCAG
GGACGCGGCTGCTCTGGGCGTGGTTCCGGGAAACGCAGCGGCGCCGACCCTGGGTCTCGCACATTCTTCA
CGTCCGTTCGCAGCGTCACCCGGATCTTCGCCGCTACCCTTGTGGGCCCCCCGGCGACGCTTCCTGCTCC
GCCCCTAAGTCGGGAAGGTTCCTTGCGGTTCGCGGCGTGCCGGACGTGACAAACGGAAGCCGCACGTCTC
ACTAGTACCCTCGCAGACGGACAGCGCCAGGGAGCAATGGCAGCGCGCCGACCGCGATGGGCTGTGGCCA
ATAGCGGCTGCTCAGCAGGGCGCGCCGAGAGCAGCGGCCGGGAAGGGGCGGTGCGGGAGGCGGGGTGTGG
GGCGGTAGTGTGGGCCCTGTTCCTGCCCGCGCGGTGTTCCGCATTCTGCAAGCCTCCGGAGCGCACGTCG
GCAGTCGGCTCCCTCGTTGACCGAATCACCGACCTCTCTCCCCAGGGGGTACCACCATGGCCAAGCCTTT
GTCTCAAGAAGAATCCACCCTCATTGAAAGAGCAACGGCTACAATCAACAGCATCCCCATCTCTGAAGAC
TACAGCGTCGCCAGCGCAGCTCTCTCTAGCGACGGCCGCATCTTCACTGGTGTCAATGTATATCATTTTA
CTGGGGGACCTTGTGCAGAACTCGTGGTGCTGGGCACTGCTGCTGCTGCGGCAGCTGGCAACCTGACTTG
TATCGTCGCGATCGGAAATGAGAACAGGGGCATCTTGAGCCCCTGCGGACGGTGCCGACAGGTGCTTCTC
GATCTGCATCCTGGGATCAAAGCCATAGTGAAGGACAGTGATGGACAGCCGACGGCAGTTGGGATTCGTG
AATTGCTGCCCTCTGGTTATGTGTGGGAGGGCCTGCAGCTGCAGTAGTAAGAATTCTAGATCTTGAGACA
AATGGCAGTATTCATCCACAATTTTAAAAGAAAAGGGGGGATTGGGGGGTACAGTGCAGGGGAAAGAATA
GTAGACATAATAGCAACAGACATACAAACTAAAGAATTACAAAAACAAATTACAAAAATTCAAAATTTTC
GGGTTTATTACAGGGACAGCAGAGATCCACTTTGGCGCCGGCTCGAGGGGGCCCGGGGTTATTAATAGTA
ATCAATTACGGGGTCATTAGTTCATAGCCCATATATGGAGTTCCGCGTTACATAACTTACGGTAAATGGC
CCGCCTGGCTGACCGCCCAACGACCCCCGCCCATTGACGTCAATAATGACGTATGTTCCCATAGTAACGC
CAATAGGGACTTTCCATTGACGTCAATGGGTGGAGTATTTACGGTAAACTGCCCACTTGGCAGTACATCA
AGTGTATCATATGCCAAGTACGCCCCCTATTGACGTCAATGACGGTAAATGGCCCGCCTGGCATTATGCC
CAGTACATGACCTTATGGGACTTTCCTACTTGGCAGTACATCTACGTATTAGTCATCGCTATTACCATGG
TGATGCGGTTTTGGCAGTACATCAATGGGCGTGGATAGCGGTTTGACTCACGGGGATTTCCAAGTCTCCA
CCCCATTGACGTCAATGGGAGTTTGTTTTGGCACCAAAATCAACGGGACTTTCCAAAATGTCGTAACAAC
TCCGCCCCATTGACGCAAATGGGCGGTAGGCGTGTACGGTGGGAGGTCTATATAAGCAGAGCTCTCTGGC
TAACTGTCGGGATCAACAAGTTTGTACAAAAAAGCAGGCTCCACCATGGAGTGCAGTAAAATGTCCACTA
GGACCCCATTGCCAACGGTGAATGAACGAGACACTGAAAACCACACGTCACATGGAGATGGGCGTCAAGA
AGTTACCTCTCGTACCAGCCGCTCAGGAGCTCGGTGTAGAAACTCTATAGCCTCCTGTGCAGATGAACAA
CCTCACATCGGAAACTACAGACTGTTGAAAACAATCGGCAAGGGGAATTTTGCAAAAGTAAAATTGGCAA
GACATATCCTTACAGGCAGAGAGGTTGCAATAAAAATAATTGACAAAACTCAGTTGAATCCAACAAGTCT
ACAAAAGCTCTTCAGAGAAGTAAGAATAATGAAGATTTTAAATCATCCCAATATAGTGAAGTTATTCGAA
GTCATTGAAACTGAAAAAACACTCTACCTAATCATGGAATATGCAAGTGGAGGTGAAGTATTTGACTATT
TGGTTGCACATGGCAGGATGAAGGAAAAAGAAGCAAGATCTAAATTTAGACAGATTGTGTCTGCAGTTCA
ATACTGCCATCAGAAACGGATCGTACATCGAGACCTCAAGGCTGAAAATCTATTGTTAGATGCCGATATG
AACATTAAAATAGCAGATTTCGGTTTTAGCAATGAATTTACTGTTGGCGGTAAACTCGACGCGTTTTGTG
GCAGTCCTCCATACGCAGCACCTGAGCTCTTCCAGGGCAAGAAATATGACGGGCCAGAAGTGGATGTGTG
GAGTCTGGGGGTCATTTTATACACACTAGTCAGTGGCTCACTTCCCTTTGATGGGCAAAACCTAAAGGAA
CTGAGAGAGAGAGTATTAAGAGGGAAATACAGAATTCCCTTCTACATGTCTACAGACTGTGAAAACCTTC
TCAAACGTTTCCTGGTGCTAAATCCAATTAAACGCGGCACTCTAGAGCAAATCATGAAGGACAGGTGGAT
CAATGCAGGGCATGAAGAAGATGAACTCAAACCATTTGTTGAACCAGAGCTAGACATCTCAGACCAAAAA
AGAATAGATATTATGGTGGGAATGGGATATTCACAAGAAGAAATTCAAGAATCTCTTAGTAAGATGAAAT
ACGATGAAATCACAGCTACATATTTGTTATTGGGGAGAAAATCTTCAGAGCTGGATGCTAGTGATTCCAG
TTCTAGCAGCAATCTTTCACTTGCTAAGGTTAGGCCGAGCAGTGATCTCAACAACAGTACTGGCCAGTCT
CCTCACCACAAAGTGCAGAGAAGTGTTTCTTCAAGCCAAAAGCAAAGACGCTACAGTGACCATGCTGGAC
CAGCTATTCCTTCTGTTGTGGCGTATCCGAAAAGGAGTCAGACCAGCACTGCAGATAGTGACCTCAAAGA
AGATGGAATTTCCTCCCGGAAATCAAGTGGCAGTGCTGTTGGAGGAAAGGGAATTGCTCCAGCCAGTCCC
ATGCTTGGGAATGCAAGTAATCCTAATAAGGCGGATATTCCTGAACGCAAGAAAAGCTCCACTGTCCCTA
GTAGTAACACAGCATCTGGTGGAATGACACGACGAAATACTTATGTTTGCAGTGAGAGAACTACAGCTGA
TAGACACTCAGTGATTCAGAATGGCAAAGAAAACAGCACTATTCCTGATCAGAGAACTCCAGTTGCTTCA
ACACACAGTATCAGTAGTGCAGCCACCCCAGATCGAATCCGCTTCCCAAGAGGCACTGCCAGTCGTAGCA
CTTTCCACGGCCAGCCCCGGGAACGGCGAACCGCAACATATAATGGCCCTCCTGCCTCTCCCAGCCTGTC
CCATGAAGCCACACCATTGTCCCAGACTCGAAGCCGAGGCTCCACTAATCTCTTTAGTAAATTAACTTCA
AAACTCACAAGGAGTCGCAATGTATCTGCTGAGCAAAAAGATGAAAACAAAGAAGCAAAGCCTCGATCCC
TACGCTTCACCTGGAGCATGAAAACCACTAGTTCAATGGATCCCGGGGACATGATGCGGGAAATCCGCAA
AGTGTTGGACGCCAATAACTGCGACTATGAGCAGAGGGAGCGCTTCTTGCTCTTCTGCGTCCACGGAGAT
GGGCACGCGGAGAACCTCGTGCAGTGGGAAATGGAAGTGTGCAAGCTGCCAAGACTGTCTCTGAACGGGG
TCCGGTTTAAGCGGATATCGGGGACATCCATAGCCTTCAAAAATATTGCTTCCAAAATTGCCAATGAGCT
AAAGCTGTAACCCAGTGATTATGAACCCAGCTTTCTTGTACAAAGTGGTTGGTAAGCCTATCCCTAACCC
TCTCCTCGGTCTCGATTCTACGTAGTAATGAGCTAGCGCTAACCGGTGGCGCGTTAAGTCGACAATCAAC
CTCTGGATTACAAAATTTGTGAAAGATTGACTGGTATTCTTAACTATGTTGCTCCTTTTACGCTATGTGG
ATACGCTGCTTTAATGCCTTTGTATCATGCTATTGCTTCCCGTATGGCTTTCATTTTCTCCTCCTTGTAT
AAATCCTGGTTGCTGTCTCTTTATGAGGAGTTGTGGCCCGTTGTCAGGCAACGTGGCGTGGTGTGCACTG
TGTTTGCTGACGCAACCCCCACTGGTTGGGGCATTGCCACCACCTGTCAGCTCCTTTCCGGGACTTTCGC
TTTCCCCCTCCCTATTGCCACGGCGGAACTCATCGCCGCCTGCCTTGCCCGCTGCTGGACAGGGGCTCGG
CTGTTGGGCACTGACAATTCCGTGGTGTTGTCGGGGAAATCATCGTCCTTTCCTTGGCTGCTCGCCTGTG
TTGCCACCTGGATTCTGCGCGGGACGTCCTTCTGCTACGTCCCTTCGGCCCTCAATCCAGCGGACCTTCC
TTCCCGCGGCCTGCTGCCGGCTCTGCGGCCTCTTCCGCGTCTTCGCCTTCGCCCTCAGACGAGTCGGATC
TCCCTTTGGGCCGCCTCCCCGCGTCGACTTTAAGACCAATGACTTACAAGGCAGCTGTAGATCTTAGCCA
CTTTTTAAAAGAAAAGGGGGGACTGGAAGGGCTAATTCACTCCCAACGAAGACAAGATCTGCTTTTTGCT
TGTACTGGGTCTCTCTGGTTAGACCAGATCTGAGCCTGGGAGCTCTCTGGCTAACTAGGGAACCCACTGC
TTAAGCCTCAATAAAGCTTGCCTTGAGTGCTTCAAGTAGTGTGTGCCCGTCTGTTGTGTGACTCTGGTAA
CTAGAGATCCCTCAGACCCTTTTAGTCAGTGTGGAAAATCTCTAGCAGTACGTATAGTAGTTCATGTCAT
CTTATTATTCAGTATTTATAACTTGCAAAGAAATGAATATCAGAGAGTGAGAGGAACTTGTTTATTGCAG
CTTATAATGGTTACAAATAAAGCAATAGCATCACAAATTTCACAAATAAAGCATTTTTTTCACTGCATTC
TAGTTGTGGTTTGTCCAAACTCATCAATGTATCTTATCATGTCTGGCTCTAGCTATCCCGCCCCTAACTC
CGCCCATCCCGCCCCTAACTCCGCCCAGTTCCGCCCATTCTCCGCCCCATGGCTGACTAATTTTTTTTAT
TTATGCAGAGGCCGAGGCCGCCTCGGCCTCTGAGCTATTCCAGAAGTAGTGAGGAGGCTTTTTTGGAGGC
CTAGGGACGTACCCAATTCGCCCTATAGTGAGTCGTATTACGCGCGCTCACTGGCCGTCGTTTTACAACG
TCGTGACTGGGAAAACCCTGGCGTTACCCAACTTAATCGCCTTGCAGCACATCCCCCTTTCGCCAGCTGG
CGTAATAGCGAAGAGGCCCGCACCGATCGCCCTTCCCAACAGTTGCGCAGCTCAAATGGCGAATGGG
[124 nt withheld, positions 7558-7681]
C
[91 nt withheld, positions 7683-7773]
A
[49 nt withheld, positions 7775-7823]
CCTTTGACGTTGGAGTCCACGTTCTTT
[37 nt withheld, positions 7851-7887]
ACCCTATCTCGGTCTATTCTTTTGATTTATAAGGGATTTTGCCGATTTCGGCCTATTGGTTAAAAAATGA
GCTGATTTAACAAAAATTTAACGCGAATTTTAACAAAATATTAACGCTTACAATTTAGGTGGCACTTTTC
GGGGAAATGTGCGCGGAACCCCTATTTGTTTATTTTTCTAAATACATTCAAATATGTATCCGCTCATGAG
ACAATAACCCTGATAAATGCTTCAATAATATTGAAAAAGGAAGAGTATGAGTATTCAACATTTCCGTGTC
GCCCTTATTCCCTTTTTTGCGGCATTTTGCCTTCCTGTTTTTGCTCACCCAGAAACGCTGGTGAAAGTAA
AAGATGCTGAAGATCAGTTGGGTGCACGAGTGGGTTACATCGAACTGGATCTCAACAGCGGTAAGATCCT
TGAGAGTTTTCGCCCCGAAGAACGTTTTCCAATGATGAGCACTTTTAAAGTTCTGCTATGTGGCGCGGTA
TTATCCCGTATTGACGCCGGGCAAGAGCAACTCGGTCGCCGCATACACTATTCTCAGAATGACTTGGTTG
AGTACTCACCAGTCACAGAAAAGCATCTTACGGATGGCATGACAGTAAGAGAATTATGCAGTGCTGCCAT
AACCATGAGTGATAACACTGCGGCCAACTTACTTCTGACAACGATCGGAGGACCGAAGGAGCTAACCGCT
TTTTTGCACAACATGGGGGATCATGTAACTCGCCTTGATCGTTGGGAACCGGAGCTGAATGAAGCCATAC
CAAACGACGAGCGTGACACCACGATGCCTGTAGCAATGGCAACAACGTTGCGCAAACTATTAACTGGCGA
ACTACTTACTCTAGCTTCCCGGCAACAATTAATAGACTGGATGGAGGCGGATAAAGTTGCAGGACCACTT
CTGCGCTCGGCCCTTCCGGCTGGCTGGTTTATTGCTGATAAATCTGGAGCCGGTGAGCGTGGGTCTCGCG
GTATCATTGCAGCACTGGGGCCAGATGGTAAGCCCTCCCGTATCGTAGTTATCTACACGACGGGGAGTCA
GGCAACTATGGATGAACGAAATAGACAGATCGCTGAGATAGGTGCCTCACTGATTAAGCATTGGTAACTG
TCAGACCAAGTTTACTCATATATACTTTAGATTGATTTAAAACTTCATTTTTAATTTAAAAGGATCTAGG
TGAAGATCCTTTTTGATAATCTCATGACCAAAATCCCTTAACGTGAGTTTTCGTTCCACTGAGCGTCAGA
CCCCGTAGAAAAGATCAAAGGATCTTCTTGAGATCCTTTTTTTCTGCGCGTAATCTGCTGCTTGCAAACA
AAAAAACCACCGCTACCAGCGGTGGTTTGTTTGCCGGATCAAGAGCTACCAACTCTTTTTCCGAAGGTAA
CTGGCTTCAGCAGAGCGCAGATACCAAATACTGTTCTTCTAGTGTAGCCGTAGTTAGGCCACCACTTCAA
GAACTCTGTAGCACCGCCTACATACCTCGCTCTGCTAATCCTGTTACCAGTGGCTGCTGCCAGTGGCGAT
AAGTCGTGTCTTACCGGGTTGGACTCAAGACGATAGTTACCGGATAAGGCGCAGCGGTCGGGCTGAACGG
GGGGTTCGTGCACACAGCCCAGCTTGGAGCGAACGACCTACACCGAACTGAGATACCTACAGCGTGAGCT
ATGAGAAAGCGCCACGCTTCCCGAAGGGAGAAAGGCGGACAGGTATCCGGTAAGCGGCAGGGTCGGAACA
GGAGAGCGCACGAGGGAGCTTCCAGGGGGAAACGCCTGGTATCTTTATAGTCCTGTCGGGTTTCGCCACC
TCTGACTTGAGCGTCGATTTTTGTGATGCTCGTCAGGGGGGCGGAGCCTATGGAAAAACGCCAGCAACGC
GGCCTTTTTACGGTTCCTGGCCTTTTGCTGGCCTTTTGCTCACATGTTCTTTCCTGCGTTATCCCCTGAT
TCTGTGGATAACCGTATTACCGCCTTTGAGTGAGCTGATACCGCTCGCCGCAGCCGAACGACCGAGCGCA
GCGAGTCAGTGAGCGAGGAAGCGGAAGAG
Features (pLannotate 1.2.2; 31 found; start..end, strand, type, name):
    105..126     +  protein_bind   CAP binding site: CAP binding activates transcription in the presence of cAMP. E. coli catabolite activator protein
    141..171     +  promoter       lac promoter: promoter for the E. coli lac operon
    179..195     +  protein_bind   lac operator: The lac repressor binds to the lac operator to inhibit transcription in E. coli. This inhibition can be relieved by adding lactose or isopropyl-β-D-thiogalactopyranoside (IPTG). lac repressor encoded by lacI
    240..258     +  promoter       T3 promoter: promoter for bacteriophage T3 RNA polymerase
    286..512     +  promoter       RSV promoter: Rous sarcoma virus enhancer/promoter
    513..693     +  LTR            5' LTR (truncated): truncated 5' long terminal repeat (LTR) from HIV-1
    740..865     +  misc_feature   HIV-1 Ψ: packaging signal of human immunodeficiency virus type 1
    849..1212    +  CDS            HIV-1 gag (fragment): gag protein from human immunodeficiency virus 1; gag
   1358..1591    +  misc_feature   RRE: The Rev response element (RRE) of HIV-1 allows for Rev-dependent mRNA export from the nucleus to the cytoplasm.
   1968..1994    +  CDS            Rev (fragment): human immunodeficiency virus 1 (HIV-1) Rev protein; rev; enhances nuclear export of unspliced and incompletely spliced viral mRNAs
   1995..2495    +  promoter       hPGK promoter: human phosphoglycerate kinase 1 promoter
   2507..2902    +  CDS            BSD: blasticidin S deaminase; Aspergillus terreus BSD; confers resistance to blasticidin
   2962..3079    +  misc_feature   cPPT/CTS: central polypurine tract and central termination sequence of HIV-1
   3196..3499    +  enhancer       CMV enhancer: human cytomegalovirus immediate early enhancer
   3500..3703    +  promoter       CMV promoter: human cytomegalovirus (CMV) immediate early promoter
   3726..3750    +  protein_bind   attB1: mutant version of attB; recombination site for the Gateway® BP reaction BP Clonase™
   3771..5957    +  CDS            MARK3: MARK3_HUMAN - Also known as CTAK1, EMK2. Experimental evidence at protein level: Swiss-Prot protein existence level 1. Serine/threonine-protein kinase (PubMed:23666762). Involved in the specific phosphorylation of microtubule-associated proteins for MAP2 and MAP4. Phosphorylates the microtubule-associated protein MAPT/TAU (PubMed:23666762). Phosphorylates CDC25C on 'Ser-216'. Regulates localization and activity of some histone deacetylases by mediating phosphorylation of HDAC7, promoting subsequent interaction between HDAC7 and 14-3-3 and export from the nucleus (PubMed:16980613). Negatively r
   5975..5999    -  protein_bind   attB2: mutant version of attB; recombination site for the Gateway® BP reaction BP Clonase™
   6001..6042    +  CDS            V5 tag: epitope tag from simian virus 5
   6084..6672    +  misc_feature   WPRE: woodchuck hepatitis virus posttranscriptional regulatory element
   6723..6742    +  misc_feature   cPPT/CTS (fragment): central polypurine tract and central termination sequence of HIV-1
   6744..6977    +  LTR            3' LTR (ΔU3): self-inactivating 3' long terminal repeat (LTR) from HIV-1
   7055..7176    +  polyA_signal   SV40 poly(A) signal: SV40 polyadenylation signal
   7216..7351    +  rep_origin     SV40 ori: SV40 origin of replication
   7372..7390    -  promoter       T7 promoter: promoter for bacteriophage T7 RNA polymerase
   7398..7541    +  CDS            lacZα (fragment): LacZα fragment of β-galactosidase; lacZ fragment
   7558..7986    +  rep_origin     f1 ori (sequence partly withheld): f1 bacteriophage origin of replication; arrow indicates direction of (+) strand synthesis
   8039..8143    +  promoter       AmpR promoter: bla
   8144..9004    +  CDS            AmpR: β-lactamase; bla; confers resistance to ampicillin, carbenicillin, and related antibiotics
   9175..9763    +  rep_origin     ori: high-copy-number ColE1/pMB1/pBR322/pUC origin of replication
   9946..92      +  CDS            lacI (fragment) (across the origin): lac repressor; lacI; The lac repressor binds to the lac operator to inhibit transcription in E. coli. This inhibition can be relieved by adding lactose or isopropyl-β-D-thiogalactopyranoside (IPTG).
