[The description below was written by a language model from this plasmid's Addgene catalogue record and pLannotate feature annotations shown in this document.]
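Description:
pLX304-MARK3_T211A is a third-generation-style, self-inactivating HIV-1 lentiviral expression plasmid built on the Gateway-compatible pLX304 backbone, carrying a mutant form of human MARK3, a serine/threonine kinase also known as CTAK1. It is propagated in E. coli through a high-copy ColE1/pUC origin with ampicillin selection (AmpR). An f1 origin and remnants of lac/lacZα cloning sequences are also present. The viral genome is transcribed from a chimeric RSV promoter fused to a truncated 5' LTR. It contains the Ψ packaging signal with a gag fragment, the RRE for Rev-dependent nuclear export, a cPPT/CTS element, a WPRE that enhances transcript expression, and a ΔU3 3' LTR that inactivates LTR promoter activity after integration. An SV40 poly(A) signal and SV40 origin lie downstream of the 3' LTR.

Two cassettes sit within the provirus. A human PGK promoter drives blasticidin S deaminase, which allows blasticidin selection of transduced mammalian cells. The CMV enhancer/promoter drives the MARK3 open reading frame, which is flanked by attB1 and attB2 sites left by Gateway recombination. A V5 epitope tag lies immediately downstream of attB2, positioned to serve as a C-terminal tag for detection, although the record does not confirm that it is read in frame with the insert.

The record is inconsistent about the substitution: the plasmid name gives T211A, whereas the purpose field gives T221A. The feature table does not annotate the mutated residue, so the exact position cannot be confirmed here. A threonine-to-alanine change implies a non-phosphorylatable kinase variant. The associated publication concerns MEF2C phosphorylation and chemotherapy resistance in acute myeloid leukemia, which suggests use for stable expression of this MARK3 mutant in that setting.
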