Addgene plasmid #107236: pLX304-MARK3_T211A
Purpose: Lentiviral gene expression vector for phospho-MARK3_T221A expression
Depositing lab: Alex Kentsis. Depositing organization: Memorial Sloan-Kettering Cancer Center. Publication: MEF2C Phosphorylation Is Required for Chemotherapy Resistance in Acute Myeloid Leukemia. Brown FC, Still E, Koche RP, Yim CY, Takao S, Cifani P, Reed C, Gunasekera S, Ficarro SB, Romanienko P, Mark W, McCarthy C, de Stanchina E, Gonen M, Seshan V, Bhola P, O'Donnell C, Spitzer B, Stutzke C, Lavallee VP, Hebert J, Krivtsov AV, Melnick A, Paietta EM, Tallman MS, Letai A, Sauvageau G, Pouliot G, Levine R, Marto JA, Armstrong SA, Kentsis A. Cancer Discov. 2018 Apr;8(4):478-497. doi: 10.1158/2159-8290.CD-17-1271. Epub 2018 Feb 5. PubMed 29431698.
Backbone
  Vector backbone: pLX304
  Backbone manufacturer: Addgene
  Vector type: Mammalian Expression, Lentiviral
  Selectable markers: Blasticidin
Growth in bacteria
  Bacterial resistance: Ampicillin, 100 μg/mL
  Growth temperature: 30°C
  Growth strain: NEB Stable
  Copy number: High Copy
Gene/Insert
  Gene/Insert name: MARK3
Terms and licenses: Academic/Nonprofit Terms; Industry Terms: Not Available to Industry
Depositor comments: Please visit https://www.biorxiv.org/content/early/2017/02/09/107201 for bioRxiv preprint.
How to cite: pLX304-MARK3_T211A was a gift from Alex Kentsis (Addgene plasmid # 107236 ; http://n2t.net/addgene:107236 ; RRID:Addgene_107236)
